Addgene plasmid #67343: pDONR221-ARFRP1-no stop
Purpose: hArfrp1 without stop codon in Gateway Entry vector
Depositing lab: Richard Kahn. Depositing organization: Emory University. Publication: Tool box: Plasmids for the expression or knockdown of human ARF Family GTPases (ARF/ARL/SAR) and their co-expression in bacteria with N-myristoyltransferases. Kerr SC, Kahn RA. Cell Logist. 2015 Sep 21;5(3):e1090523. doi: 10.1080/21592799.2015.1090523. eCollection 2015 Jul-Sep. PubMed 27057421.
Backbone
  Vector backbone: pDONR221
  Backbone manufacturer: Life Technologies
  Vector type: Bacterial Expression ; Gateway Entry vector
Growth in bacteria
  Bacterial resistance: Kanamycin, 50 μg/mL
  Growth temperature: 37°C
  Growth strain: DH5alpha
  Copy number: High Copy
Gene/Insert
  Gene/Insert name: ARFRP1 (alt name: pRK19n-221)
  Species: H. sapiens (human)
  Entrez Gene: ARFRP1 (a.k.a. ARL18, ARP, Arp1)
  Promoter: None
  Cloning method: Gateway Cloning
  Sequencing primers: 5′ M13-Fwd; 3′ M13-Rev
Terms and licenses: Academic/Nonprofit Terms; Industry Terms: Not Available to Industry
How to cite: pDONR221-ARFRP1-no stop was a gift from Richard Kahn (Addgene plasmid # 67343 ; http://n2t.net/addgene:67343 ; RRID:Addgene_67343)
