[The description below was written by a language model from this plasmid's Addgene catalogue record and the feature table of its GenBank file.]
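Description:
pDONR221-ARFRP1-no stop is a Gateway entry clone built on the commercial pDONR221 backbone and carrying the human ARFRP1 coding sequence (ARF-related protein 1, also known as ARL18 or ARP), a member of the ARF family of small GTPases. It is maintained in E. coli as a high-copy plasmid under kanamycin selection. Although the repository lists it under bacterial expression, the record states that there is no promoter driving the insert, consistent with its role as a shuttle or donor clone rather than an expression plasmid in its own right.

The insert was introduced by Gateway cloning and lacks its stop codon. This design lets the open reading frame be read through into downstream sequence after transfer, so that LR recombination into a suitable destination vector can produce C-terminal fusions to epitope tags, fluorescent proteins or other partners supplied by that vector. The promoter, host range and tag are determined by the destination vector chosen. M13 forward and reverse primer sites in the backbone flank the cassette for sequence verification.

The available annotated sequence is only a partial 836 bp read, not the full plasmid. It marks just the two attL recombination sites recognised by LR Clonase, attL2 near one end and attL1 in reverse orientation near the other, indicating the segment is presented in the antisense direction relative to the insert. The ARFRP1 coding region presumably lies between them but is not itself annotated, and the kanamycin resistance gene and replication origin fall outside the covered region. The plasmid belongs to a collection of reagents for expressing or knocking down human ARF family GTPases.
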