LOCUS       Exported 836 bp ds-DNA linear SYN 09-JUN-2021
DEFINITION  hArfrp1 without stop codon in Gateway Entry vector.
ACCESSION   .
VERSION     .
KEYWORDS    pDONR221-ARFRP1-no stop
SOURCE      synthetic DNA construct
  ORGANISM  synthetic DNA construct
REFERENCE   1 (bases 1 to 836)
  TITLE     Unpublished Kahn lab ARF plasmids
REFERENCE   2 (bases 1 to 836)
  AUTHORS   .
  TITLE     Direct Submission
  JOURNAL   Exported Jun 9, 2021 from SnapGene Server 1.1.58
            http://www.snapgene.com
FEATURES             Location/Qualifiers
     source          1..836
                     /organism="synthetic DNA construct"
                     /mol_type="other DNA"
     protein_bind    13..112
                     /gene="mutant version of attL"
                     /label=attL2
                     /bound_moiety="LR Clonase(TM)"
                     /note="recombination site for the Gateway(R) LR reaction"
     protein_bind    complement(734..833)
                     /gene="mutant version of attL"
                     /label=attL1
                     /bound_moiety="LR Clonase(TM)"
                     /note="recombination site for the Gateway(R) LR reaction"
ORIGIN
        1 tcagctggat ggcaaataat gattttattt tgactgatag tgacctgttc gttgcaacaa
       61 attgataagc aatgctttct tataatgcca actttgtaca agaaagctgg gtccgtgatg
      121 tccctctgcc gcggcggccg gtgcacattc cgcacgacac acttcaccat ccactcgatg
      181 ccctcgcgca cccctttgcc tgtgagggcc gagcaggcct gggtcaggca atcgcgcctg
      241 ccgatcttgc tggtgcagtc gctgaaggcc gtcttgatgt cagggattga gaggcacgtc
      301 tccacatcct gcttgttggc cagcaccaag acggggacac cgcacagcgc ctcgctggtc
      361 accaccttct caaacgcctg cttggactca gccagcctct cctcgtcggt ggagtcaatg
      421 acgtagatga cgccgtgaca ctccgcataa tacttgtccc acaaagactg cagctcttcc
      481 tgccctccta agtcccagaa catgagccga gcctttccca catccacagt gccgatgttt
      541 aggcccacgg tggtggtgat tttggataga ctcatcccct tgtagttctt gttaaatcgg
      601 gttttcgact gctccaggaa ggtcgtcttc ccagcattgt ccaggcccag gatcaggatg
      661 cagtactcgt ccttctgaaa catgtacttg tacaagcccg acagcagcgt gtacatggtt
      721 ctatctcctt ctaagcctgc ttttttgtac aaagttggca ttataaaaaa gcattgctca
      781 tcaatttgtt gcaacgaaca ggtcactatc agtcaaaata aaatcattat ttgggg
//
